Addgene plasmid #18022: pEF/myc/ER FLIPglu-170nDelta13V
Depositing lab: Wolf Frommer. Depositing organization: Carnegie Institution for Science. Publication: Facilitative plasma membrane transporters function during ER transit. Takanaga H, Frommer WB. FASEB J. 2010 Aug . 24(8):2849-58. 10.1096/fj.09-146472 PubMed 20354141.
Backbone
  Vector backbone: pEF/myc/ER
  Backbone manufacturer: Invitrogen
  Backbone size w/o insert (bp): 5603
  Vector type: Mammalian Expression
  Selectable markers: Neomycin (select with G418)
Growth in bacteria
  Bacterial resistance: Ampicillin, 100 μg/mL
  Growth temperature: 37°C
  Growth strain: DH5alpha
  Copy number: High Copy
Gene/Insert
  Gene/Insert name: FLIPglu F16F Delta13 (alt names: ECFP-mglB-Venus; Periplasmic glucose binding)
  Species: E. coli
  Insert size (bp): 2400
  Mutation: WT binding protein (no F16A)
  Tag / fusion protein: ECFP (N terminal on insert); Venus (C terminal on insert)
  Cloning method: Restriction Enzyme; 5′ cloning site NcoI (not destroyed); 3′ cloning site XbaI (not destroyed)
  Sequencing primers: 5′ unknown
Terms and licenses: Academic/Nonprofit Terms; Industry Terms: Not Available to Industry
How to cite: pEF/myc/ER FLIPglu-170nDelta13V was a gift from Wolf Frommer (Addgene plasmid # 18022 ; http://n2t.net/addgene:18022 ; RRID:Addgene_18022)
