[The description below was written by a language model from this plasmid's Addgene catalogue record and pLannotate feature annotations shown in this document.]
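Description:
pEF/myc/ER FLIPglu-170nDelta13V is a mammalian expression plasmid built on the commercial pEF/myc/ER backbone, which is designed to direct proteins into the endoplasmic reticulum. It replicates in E. coli from a high-copy ColE1/pUC-type origin under ampicillin selection (AmpR with its bla promoter) and also carries an f1 origin. For selection in mammalian cells, an SV40 early promoter drives a neomycin phosphotransferase gene terminated by an SV40 poly(A) signal, conferring G418 resistance. The annotation also picks up a short ble fragment after neo, which appears to be a remnant rather than a functional marker.

The payload is a genetically encoded FRET glucose sensor of about 2.4 kb, cloned between NcoI and XbaI. The strong constitutive human EF-1α promoter drives an open reading frame that begins with a modified mouse immunoglobulin heavy-chain signal sequence. This is followed by ECFP, the E. coli periplasmic glucose/galactose-binding protein MglB, and Venus, with a bGH poly(A) signal downstream. Sugar binding changes the conformation of MglB, which alters energy transfer between the cyan donor and yellow acceptor and gives a ratiometric optical readout of glucose. The record notes that this version keeps the wild-type binding protein, without the F16A substitution; the "170n" in the name presumably denotes a high-affinity variant, though the record does not say so. "Delta13" is not explained but probably refers to a deletion variant of the sensor. The backbone name implies a myc epitope and an ER retention signal, but the feature table annotates neither, so their presence in the expressed fusion cannot be confirmed. The associated publication concerns the activity of facilitative plasma membrane transporters during ER transit, consistent with using this sensor to monitor glucose in the ER lumen of living mammalian cells.
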