Features (pLannotate 1.2.2; 15 found; start..end, strand, type, name):
     23..1185    +  promoter       EF-1α promoter: strong constitutive promoter for human elongation factor EF-1α
   1199..1337    +  sig_peptide    IgH signal sequence: modified signal sequence from the mouse immunoglobulin heavy chain variable region
   1377..2057    +  CDS            Enhanced Cyan-Emitting GFP: Enhanced Cyan-Emitting GFP is a basic (constitutively fluorescent) cyan fluorescent protein published in 2002, derived from Aequorea victoria.
   2025..2972    +  CDS            mglB: DGAL_ECOLI - Experimental evidence at protein level: Swiss-Prot protein existence level 1. This protein is involved in the active transport of galactose and glucose. It plays a role in the chemotaxis towards the two sugars by interacting with the trg chemoreceptor. From Escherichia coli (strain K12).
   2976..3674    +  CDS            Venus: Venus is a basic (constitutively fluorescent) yellow fluorescent protein published in 2002, derived from Aequorea victoria. It is reported to be a rapidly-maturing weak dimer with moderate acid sensitivity.
   3773..3980    +  polyA_signal   bGH poly(A) signal: bovine growth hormone polyadenylation signal
   4001..4022    +  promoter       SV40 promoter (fragment): SV40 enhancer and early promoter
   4043..4471    +  rep_origin     f1 ori (sequence partly withheld): f1 bacteriophage origin of replication; arrow indicates direction of (+) strand synthesis
   4485..4815    +  promoter       SV40 promoter: SV40 enhancer and early promoter
   4836..5627    +  CDS            neo: KKA2_KLEPN - Also known as kan, nptII. Experimental evidence at protein level: Swiss-Prot protein existence level 1. Resistance to kanamycin, neomycin, paromomycin, ribostamycin, butirosin and gentamicin B. From Klebsiella pneumoniae.
   5651..5809    +  CDS            ble (fragment): BLE_KLEPN - Experimental evidence at protein level: Swiss-Prot protein existence level 1. Binding protein with a strong affinity to the bleomycin family of antibiotics. Binds to CL990; an antimitotic-antibiotic compound. From Klebsiella pneumoniae.
   5804..5925    +  polyA_signal   SV40 poly(A) signal: SV40 polyadenylation signal
   6127..6715    -  rep_origin     ori: high-copy-number ColE1/pMB1/pBR322/pUC origin of replication
   6886..7746    -  CDS            AmpR: β-lactamase; bla; confers resistance to ampicillin, carbenicillin, and related antibiotics
   7747..7851    -  promoter       AmpR promoter: bla
>Addgene plasmid #18022 | pEF/myc/ER FLIPglu-170nDelta13V | depositor full sequence | sequence record 8778 | Author sequence
GTACCGAATTCAAGCTTCGTGAGGCTCCGGTGCCCGTCAGTGGGCAGAGCGCACATCGCCCACAGTCCCC
GAGAAGTTGGGGGGAGGGGTCGGCAATTGAACCGGTGCCTAGAGAAGGTGGCGCGGGGTAAACTGGGAAA
GTGATGTCGTGTACTGGCTCCGCCTTTTTCCCGAGGGTGGGGGAGAACCGTATATAAGTGCAGTAGTCGC
CGTGAACGTTCTTTTTCGCAACGGGTTTGCCGCCAGAACACAGGTAAGTGCCGTGTGTGGTTCCCGCGGG
CCTGGCCTCTTTACGGGTTATGGCCCTTGCGTGCCTTGAATTACTTCCACCTGGCTCCAGTACGTGATTC
TTGATCCCGAGCTGGAGCCAGGGGCGGGCCTTGCGCTTTAGGAGCCCCTTCGCCTCGTGCTTGAGTTGAG
GCCTGGCCTGGGCGCTGGGGCCGCCGCGTGCGAATCTGGTGGCACCTTCGCGCCTGTCTCGCTGCTTTCG
ATAAGTCTCTAGCCATTTAAAATTTTTGATGACCTGCTGCGACGCTTTTTTTCTGGCAAGATAGTCTTGT
AAATGCGGGCCAGGATCTGCACACTGGTATTTCGGTTTTTGGGCCCGCGGCCGGCGACGGGGCCCGTGCG
TCCCAGCGCACATGTTCGGCGAGGCGGGGCCTGCGAGCGCGGCCACCGAGAATCGGACGGGGGTAGTCTC
AAGCTGGCCGGCCTGCTCTGGTGCCTGGCCTCGCGCCGCCGTGTATCGCCCCGCCCTGGGCGGCAAGGCT
GGCCCGGTCGGCACCAGTTGCGTGAGCGGAAAGATGGCCGCTTCCCGGCCCTGCTCCAGGGGGCTCAAAA
TGGAGGACGCGGCGCTCGGGAGAGCGGGCGGGTGAGTCACCCACACAAAGGAAAAGGGCCTTTCCGTCCT
CAGCCGTCGCTTCATGTGACTCCACGGAGTACCGGGCGCCGTCCAGGCACCTCGATTAGTTCTGGAGCTT
TTGGAGTACGTCGTCTTTAGGTTGGGGGGAGGGGTTTTATGCGATGGAGTTTCCCCACACTGAGTGGGTG
GAGACTGAAGTTAGGCCAGCTTGGCACTTGATGTAATTCTCCTTGGAATTTGGCCTTTTTGAGTTTGGAT
CTTGGTTCATTCTCAAGCCTCAGACAGTGGTTCAAAGTTTTTTTCTTCCATTTCAGGTGTCGTGAACACG
TGGCCACCATGGGATGGAGCTGTATCATCCTCTTCTTGGTAGCAACAGCTACAGGTAAGGGGTTAACAGT
AGCAGGCTTGAGGTCTGGACATATATATGGGTGACAATGACATCCACTTTGCCTTTCTCTCCACAGGCGC
GCACTCCCAGGTCCAACTGCAGGTCGACCTCGAGAGCGGCCGCGTGAGCAAGGGCGAGGAGCTGTTCACC
GGGGTGGTGCCCATCCTGGTCGAGCTGGACGGCGACGTAAACGGCCACAAGTTCAGCGTGTCCGGCGAGG
GCGAGGGCGATGCCACCTACGGCAAGCTGACCCTGAAGTTCATCTGCACCACCGGCAAGCTGCCCGTGCC
CTGGCCCACCCTCGTGACCACCCTGACCTGGGGCGTGCAGTGCTTCAGCCGCTACCCCGACCACATGAAG
CAGCACGACTTCTTCAAGTCCGCCATGCCCGAAGGCTACGTCCAGGAGCGCACCATCTTCTTCAAGGACG
ACGGCAACTACAAGACCCGCGCCGAGGTGAAGTTCGAGGGCGACACCCTGGTGAACCGCATCGAGCTGAA
GGGCATCGACTTCAAGGAGGACGGCAACATCCTGGGGCACAAGCTGGAGTACAACTACATCAGCCACAAC
GTCTATATCACCGCCGACAAGCAGAAGAACGGCATCAAGGCCAACTTCAAGATCCGCCACAACATCGAGG
ACGGCAGCGTGCAGCTCGCCGACCACTACCAGCAGAACACCCCCATCGGCGACGGCCCCGTGCTGCTGCC
CGACAACCACTACCTGAGCACCCAGTCCGCCCTGAGCAAAGACCCCAACGAGAAGCGCGATCACATGGTC
CTGCTGGAGTTCGTGACCGCCGCCGGGATCGCTGATACTCGCATTGGTGTAACAATCTATAAGTACGACG
ATAACTTTATGTCTGTAGTGCGCAAGGCTATTGAGCAAGATGCGAAAGCCGCGCCAGATGTTCAGCTGCT
GATGAATGATTCTCAGAATGACCAGTCCAAGCAGAACGATCAGATCGACGTATTGCTGGCGAAAGGGGTG
AAGGCACTGGCAATCAACCTGGTTGACCCGGCAGCTGCGGGTACGGTGATTGAGAAAGCGCGTGGGCAAA
ACGTGCCGGTGGTTTTCTTCAACAAAGAACCGTCTCGTAAGGCGCTGGATAGCTACGACAAAGCCTACTA
CGTTGGCACTGACTCCAAAGAGTCCGGCATTATTCAAGGCGATTTGATTGCTAAACACTGGGCGGCGAAT
CAGGGTTGGGATCTGAACAAAGACGGTCAGATTCAGTTCGTACTGCTGAAAGGTGAACCGGGCCATCCGG
ATGCAGAAGCACGTACCACTTACGTGATTAAAGAATTGAACGATAAAGGCATCAAAACTGAACAGTTACA
GTTAGATACCGCAATGTGGGACACCGCTCAGGCGAAAGATAAGATGGACGCCTGGCTGTCTGGCCCGAAC
GCCAACAAAATCGAAGTGGTTATCGCCAACAACGATGCGATGGCAATGGGCGCGGTTGAAGCGCTGAAAG
CACACAACAAGTCCAGCATTCCGGTGTTTGGCGTCGATGCGCTGCCAGAAGCGCTGGCGCTGGTGAAATC
CGGTGCACTGGCGGGCACCGTACTGAACGATGCTAACAACCAGGCGAAAGCGACCTTTGATCTGGCGAAA
AACCTGGCCGATGGTAAAGGTGCGGCTGATGGCACCAACTGGAAAATCGACAACAAAGTGGTCCGCGTAC
CTTATGTTGGCGTAGATAAAGACAACCTGGCTCTCGAGCTGTTCACCGGGGTGGTGCCCATCCTGGTCGA
GCTGGACGGCGACGTAAACGGCCACAAGTTCAGCGTGTCCGGCGAGGGCGAGGGCGATGCCACCTACGGC
AAGCTGACCCTGAAGCTGATCTGCACCACCGGCAAGCTGCCCGTGCCCTGGCCCACCCTCGTGACCACCC
TGGGCTACGGCCTGCAGTGCTTCGCCCGCTACCCCGACCACATGAAGCAGCACGACTTCTTCAAGTCCGC
CATGCCCGAAGGCTACGTCCAGGAGCGCACCATCTTCTTCAAGGACGACGGCAACTACAAGACCCGCGCC
GAGGTGAAGTTCGAGGGCGACACCCTGGTGAACCGCATCGAGCTGAAGGGCATCGACTTCAAGGAGGACG
GCAACATCCTGGGGCACAAGCTGGAGTACAACTACAACAGCCACAACGTCTATATCACCGCCGACAAGCA
GAAGAACGGCATCAAGGCCAACTTCAAGATCCGCCACAACATCGAGGACGGCGGCGTGCAGCTCGCCGAC
CACTACCAGCAGAACACCCCCATCGGCGACGGCCCCGTGCTGCTGCCCGACAACCACTACCTGAGCTACC
AGTCCGCCCTGAGCAAAGACCCCAACGAGAAGCGCGATCACATGGTCCTGCTGGAGTTCGTGACCGCCGC
CGGGATCACTCTCGGCATGGACGAGCTGTACAAGGCGGCCGCAGAACAAAAACTCATCTCAGAAGAGGAT
CTGAATGGGGCCGCAAGCGAGAAGGACGAGCTGTAGTCTAGAAGCTCGCTGATCAGCCTCGACTGTGCCT
TCTAGTTGCCAGCCATCTGTTGTTTGCCCCTCCCCCGTGCCTTCCTTGACCCTGGAAGGTGCCACTCCCA
CTGTCCTTTCCTAATAAAATGAGGAAATTGCATCGCATTGTCTGAGTAGGTGTCATTCTATTCTGGGGGG
TGGGGTGGGGCAGGACAGCAAGGGGGAGGATTGGGAAGACAATAGCAGGCATGCTGGGGATGGCCCGGGC
TCTATGGCTTCTGAGGCGGAAAGAACCAGCTGGGGCTCTAGGGGGTATCCCC
[124 nt withheld, positions 4043-4166]
C
[32 nt withheld, positions 4168-4199]
CA
[57 nt withheld, positions 4202-4258]
A
[49 nt withheld, positions 4260-4308]
CCTTTGACGTTGGAGTCCACGTTCTTT
[37 nt withheld, positions 4336-4372]
ACCCTATCTCGGTCTATTCTTTTGATTTATAAGGGATTTTGGGGATTTCGGCCTATTGGTTAAAAAATGA
GCTGATTTAACAAAAATTTAACGCGAATTAATTCTGTGGAATGTGTGTCAGTTAGGGTGTGGAAAGTCCC
CAGGCTCCCCAGGCAGGCAGAAGTATGCAAAGCATGCATCTCAATTAGTCAGCAACCAGGTGTGGAAAGT
CCCCAGGCTCCCCAGCAGGCAGAAGTATGCAAAGCATGCATCTCAATTAGTCAGCAACCATAGTCCCGCC
CCTAACTCCGCCCATCCCGCCCCTAACTCCGCCCAGTTCCGCCCATTCTCCGCCCCTAGGCTGACTAATT
TTTTTTATTTATGCAGAGGCCGAGGCCGCCTCTGCCTCTGAGCTATTCCAGAAGTAGTGAGGAGGCTTTT
TTGGAGGCCTAGGCTTTTGCAAAAAGCTCCCGGGAGGTCCACAATGATTGAACAAGATGGATTGCACGCA
GGTTCTCCGGCCGCTTGGGTGGAGAGGCTATTCGGCTATGACTGGGCACAACAGACAATCGGCTGCTCTG
ATGCCGCCGTGTTCCGGCTGTCAGCGCAGGGGCGCCCGGTTCTTTTTGTCAAGACCGACCTGTCCGGTGC
CCTGAATGAACTCCAGGACGAGGCAGCGCGGCTATCGTGGCTGGCCACGACGGGCGTTCCTTGCGCAGCT
GTGCTCGACGTTGTCACTGAAGCGGGAAGGGACTGGCTGCTATTGGGCGAAGTGCCGGGGCAGGATCTCC
TGTCATCTCACCTTGCTCCTGCCGAGAAAGTATCCATCATGGCTGATGCAATGCGGCGGCTGCATACGCT
TGATCCGGCTACCTGCCCATTCGACCACCAAGCGAAACATCGCATCGAGCGAGCACGTACTCGGATGGAA
GCCGGTCTTGTCGATCAGGATGATCTGGACGAAGAGCATCAGGGGCTCGCGCCAGCCGAACTGTTCGCCA
GGCTCAAGGCGCGTATGCCCGACGGCGAGGATCTCGTCGTGACTCATGGCGATGCCTGCTTGCCGAATAT
CATGGTGGAAAATGGCCGCTTTTCTGGATTCATCGACTGTGGCCGGCTGGGTGTGGCGGACCGCTATCAG
GACATAGCGTTGGCTACCCGTGATATTGCTGAAGAGCTTGGCGGCGAATGGGCTGACCGCTTCCTCGTGC
TTTACGGTATCGCCGCTCCCGATTCGCAGCGCATCGCCTTCTATCGCCTTCTTGACGAGTTCTTCTGAGC
GGGACTCTGGGGTTCGAAATGACCGACCAAGCGACGCCCAACCTGCCATCACGAGATTTCGATTCCACCG
CCGCCTTCTATGAAAGGTTGGGCTTCGGAATCGTTTTCCGGGACGCCGGCTGGATGATCCTCCAGCGCGG
GGATCTCATGCTGGAGTTCTTCGCCCACCCCAACTTGTTTATTGCAGCTTATAATGGTTACAAATAAAGC
AATAGCATCACAAATTTCACAAATAAAGCATTTTTTTCACTGCATTCTAGTTGTGGTTTGTCCAAACTCA
TCAATGTATCTTATCATGTCTGTATACCGGATCTTTCCGCTTCCTCGCTCACTGACTCGCTGCGCTCGGT
CGTTCGGCTGCGGCGAGCGGTATCAGCTCACTCAAAGGCGGTAATACGGTTATCCACAGAATCAGGGGAT
AACGCAGGAAAGAACATGTGAGCAAAAGGCCAGCAAAAGGCCAGGAACCGTAAAAAGGCCGCGTTGCTGG
CGTTTTTCCATAGGCTCCGCCCCCCTGACGAGCATCACAAAAATCGACGCTCAAGTCAGAGGTGGCGAAA
CCCGACAGGACTATAAAGATACCAGGCGTTTCCCCCTGGAAGCTCCCTCGTGCGCTCTCCTGTTCCGACC
CTGCCGCTTACCGGATACCTGTCCGCCTTTCTCCCTTCGGGAAGCGTGGCGCTTTCTCAATGCTCACGCT
GTAGGTATCTCAGTTCGGTGTAGGTCGTTCGCTCCAAGCTGGGCTGTGTGCACGAACCCCCCGTTCAGCC
CGACCGCTGCGCCTTATCCGGTAACTATCGTCTTGAGTCCAACCCGGTAAGACACGACTTATCGCCACTG
GCAGCAGCCACTGGTAACAGGATTAGCAGAGCGAGGTATGTAGGCGGTGCTACAGAGTTCTTGAAGTGGT
GGCCTAACTACGGCTACACTAGAAGGACAGTATTTGGTATCTGCGCTCTGCTGAAGCCAGTTACCTTCGG
AAAAAGAGTTGGTAGCTCTTGATCCGGCAAACAAACCACCGCTGGTAGCGGTGGTTTTTTTGTTTGCAAG
CAGCAGATTACGCGCAGAAAAAAAGGATCTCAAGAAGATCCTTTGATCTTTTCTACGGGGTCTGACGCTC
AGTGGAACGAAAACTCACGTTAAGGGATTTTGGTCATGAGATTATCAAAAAGGATCTTCACCTAGATCCT
TTTAAATTAAAAATGAAGTTTTAAATCAATCTAAAGTATATATGAGTAAACTTGGTCTGACAGTTACCAA
TGCTTAATCAGTGAGGCACCTATCTCAGCGATCTGTCTATTTCGTTCATCCATAGTTGCCTGACTCCCCG
TCGTGTAGATAACTACGATACGGGAGGGCTTACCATCTGGCCCCAGTGCTGCAATGATACCGCGAGACCC
ACGCTCACCGGCTCCAGATTTATCAGCAATAAACCAGCCAGCCGGAAGGGCCGAGCGCAGAAGTGGTCCT
GCAACTTTATCCGCCTCCATCCAGTCTATTAATTGTTGCCGGGAAGCTAGAGTAAGTAGTTCGCCAGTTA
ATAGTTTGCGCAACGTTGTTGCCATTGCTACAGGCATCGTGGTGTCACGCTCGTCGTTTGGTATGGCTTC
ATTCAGCTCCGGTTCCCAACGATCAAGGCGAGTTACATGATCCCCCATGTTGTGCAAAAAAGCGGTTAGC
TCCTTCGGTCCTCCGATCGTTGTCAGAAGTAAGTTGGCCGCAGTGTTATCACTCATGGTTATGGCAGCAC
TGCATAATTCTCTTACTGTCATGCCATCCGTAAGATGCTTTTCTGTGACTGGTGAGTACTCAACCAAGTC
ATTCTGAGAATAGTGTATGCGGCGACCGAGTTGCTCTTGCCCGGCGTCAATACGGGATAATACCGCGCCA
CATAGCAGAACTTTAAAAGTGCTCATCATTGGAAAACGTTCTTCGGGGCGAAAACTCTCAAGGATCTTAC
CGCTGTTGAGATCCAGTTCGATGTAACCCACTCGTGCACCCAACTGATCTTCAGCATCTTTTACTTTCAC
CAGCGTTTCTGGGTGAGCAAAAACAGGAAGGCAAAATGCCGCAAAAAAGGGAATAAGGGCGACACGGAAA
TGTTGAATACTCATACTCTTCCTTTTTCAATATTATTGAAGCATTTATCAGGGTTATTGTCTCATGAGCG
GATACATATTTGAATGTATTTAGAAAAATAAACAAATAGGGGTTCCGCGCACATTTCCCCGAAAAGTGCC
ACCTGACGTCAGATCGACGGATCGGGAGATCG
