>Addgene plasmid #18022 | pEF/myc/ER FLIPglu-170nDelta13V | addgene partial sequence | sequence record 23961 | FLIPglu 5'-ggcgtccatcttatctttcg-3'
GTCATGCGGTNCTACTGTAACTGTTCAGTTTTGATGCCTTTATCGTTCAATTCTTTAATCACGTAAGTGG
TACGTGCTTCTGCATCCGGATGGCCCGGTTCACCTTTCAGCAGTACGAACTGAATCTGACCGTCTTTGTT
CAGATCCCAACCCTGATTCGCCGCCCAGTGTTTAGCAATCAAATCGCCTTGAATAATGCCGGACTCTTTG
GAGTCAGTGCCAACGTAGTAGGCTTTGTCGTAGCTATCCAGCGCCTTACGAGACGGTTCTTTGTTGAAGA
AAACCACCGGCACGTTTTGCCCACGCGCTTTCTCAATCACCGTACCCGCAGCTGCCGGGTCAACCAGGTT
GATTGCCAGTGCCTTCACCCCTTTCGCCAGCAATACGTCGATCTGATCGTTCTGCTTGGACTGGTCATTC
TGAGAATCATTCATCAGCAGCTGAACATCTGGCGCGGCTTTCGCATCTTGCTCAATAGCCTTGCGCACTA
CAGACATAAAGTTATCGTCGTACTTATAGATTGTTACACCAATGCGAGTATCAGCGATCCCGGCGGCGGT
CACGAACTCCAGCAGGACCATGTGATCGCGCTTCTCGTTGGGGTCTTTGCTCAGGGCGGACTGGGTGCTC
AGGTAGTGGTTGTCGGGCAGCAGCACGGGGCCGTCGCCGATGGGGGTGTTCTGCTGGTAGTGGTCGGCGA
GCTGCACGCTGCCGTCCTCGATGTTGTGGCGGATCTTGAAGTTGGCCTTGGAGGCGTTCNTN
